Addgene plasmid #133345: pBXMCS-2 Pconstitutive-sgRNA(Sth3)_blaA
Purpose: for constitutive expression of a single guide RNA from Streptococcus thermophilus #3 with a seed region that targets blaA gene's promoter from Caulobacter crescentus
Depositing lab: Michael Laub. Depositing organization: Massachusetts Institute of Technology. Publication: A CRISPR Interference System for Efficient and Rapid Gene Knockdown in Caulobacter crescentus. Guzzo M, Castro LK, Reisch CR, Guo MS, Laub MT. mBio. 2020 Jan 14;11(1):e02415-19. doi: 10.1128/mBio.02415-19. PubMed 31937638.
Backbone
  Vector backbone: pBXMCS-2
  Backbone size w/o insert (bp): 5287
  Total vector size (bp): 5515
  Modifications to backbone: xylR operator removed
  Vector type: CRISPR
Growth in bacteria
  Bacterial resistance: Kanamycin, 50 μg/mL
  Growth temperature: 37°C
  Growth strain: DH5alpha
  Copy number: High Copy
Gene/Insert
  Gene/Insert name: sgRNA_blaA
  Species: Streptococcus thermophilus
  Insert size (bp): 270
  Promoter: constitutive
  Cloning method: Gibson Cloning
  Sequencing primers: 5′ TCCTGATCCTCGCCCGAAAC; 3′ TTTTCCCAGTCACGACGTTG
Resource information
  A portion of this plasmid was derived from a plasmid made by: Jeremy M. Rock "Programmable transcriptional repression in mycobacteria using an orthogonal CRISPR interference platform" Nature microbiology 2017
Terms and licenses: Academic/Nonprofit Terms; Industry Terms: Not Available to Industry
How to cite: pBXMCS-2 Pconstitutive-sgRNA(Sth3)_blaA was a gift from Michael Laub (Addgene plasmid # 133345 ; http://n2t.net/addgene:133345 ; RRID:Addgene_133345)
