[The description below was written by a language model from this plasmid's Addgene catalogue record and pLannotate feature annotations shown in this document.]
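Description:
pBXMCS-2 Pconstitutive-sgRNA(Sth3)_blaA is a 5,515 bp bacterial CRISPR interference plasmid built on the pBXMCS-2 backbone, a replicating broad-host-range vector. Replication depends on the pBBR1 oriV together with the pBBR1 Rep protein, both annotated in the feature table, which allows maintenance in E. coli for cloning as well as in other Gram-negative hosts such as Caulobacter crescentus, the organism whose gene it targets. Selection is by kanamycin through a full-length neo (nptII) gene. The neighbouring tnpA and ble fragments are remnants of the Tn5 region from which this marker derives, and the short CmR, TcR, lacZα, M13 ori, T7 promoter and pBluescript MCS fragments are non-functional or vestigial backbone sequences. The record lists the plasmid as high copy.

The payload is a roughly 270 bp insert, introduced by Gibson assembly, encoding a single guide RNA with the scaffold recognised by the Streptococcus thermophilus CRISPR3 (Sth3) Cas9. Its seed region is directed at the promoter of the C. crescentus blaA gene. The backbone was modified by removing the xylR operator, so the guide is transcribed constitutively. The record gives the promoter only as "constitutive", and neither the promoter nor the sgRNA is annotated by the automated feature table. The insert most likely lies in the unannotated gap between the two rrnB T1 terminator annotations near the start of the sequence, which, with the adjoining T7 terminator fragment, would insulate and terminate the transcript, although the table does not confirm this placement. No Cas9 or dCas9 gene is present, so the plasmid must be paired with a separately supplied catalytically dead Sth3 Cas9. It serves as a guide-expressing component for CRISPRi knockdown in Caulobacter, here repressing blaA transcription. Part of the construct derives from an earlier mycobacterial CRISPRi platform.
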