Features (pLannotate 1.2.2; 15 found; start..end, strand, type, name):
      1..47      +  terminator     rrnB T1 terminator: transcription terminator T1 from the E. coli rrnB gene
    472..515     +  terminator     rrnB T1 terminator: Escherichia coli rrnB; transcription terminator T1 from the E. coli rrnB gene
    515..538     +  terminator     T7 terminator (fragment): transcription terminator for bacteriophage T7 RNA polymerase
    639..698     -  misc_feature   MCS (fragment): pBluescript multiple cloning site
    707..725     -  promoter       T7 promoter: promoter for bacteriophage T7 RNA polymerase
    733..888     +  CDS            lacZα (fragment): LacZα fragment of β-galactosidase; lacZ fragment
    892..969     -  rep_origin     M13 ori (fragment): M13 bacteriophage origin of replication; arrow indicates direction of (+) strand synthesis
    969..1000    +  CDS            CmR (fragment): chloramphenicol acetyltransferase confers resistance to chloramphenicol
   1330..1399    -  CDS            TcR (fragment): tetracycline efflux protein; tet; confers resistance to tetracycline
   1460..2122    -  CDS            pBBR1 Rep: replication protein for the broad-host-range plasmid pBBR1 from Bordetella bronchiseptica
   2123..2894    -  rep_origin     pBBR1 oriV: replication origin of the broad-host-range plasmid pBBR1 from Bordetella bronchiseptica; requires the pBBR1 Rep protein for replication
   4058..4342    +  CDS            tnpA (fragment): TN5P_ECOLX - Also known as tnp. Experimental evidence at protein level: Swiss-Prot protein existence level 1. Mediates transposition of transposon Tn5 by a 'cut and paste' mechanism. First, the monomeric transposase binds the 19 bp inverted DNA repeats flanking the transposon. Then, dimerization of the DNA- bound transposase creates a synaptic DNA complex. After nicking of the first DNA strand, excision of the transposon proceeds through a series of intermediates. The transposase then mediates the insertion of the transposon at a new site by strand transfer. The activity of the wild- type tran
   4374..5165    +  CDS            neo: KKA2_KLEPN - Also known as kan, nptII. Experimental evidence at protein level: Swiss-Prot protein existence level 1. Resistance to kanamycin, neomycin, paromomycin, ribostamycin, butirosin and gentamicin B. From Klebsiella pneumoniae.
   5189..5341    +  CDS            ble (fragment): BLE_KLEPN - Experimental evidence at protein level: Swiss-Prot protein existence level 1. Binding protein with a strong affinity to the bleomycin family of antibiotics. Binds to CL990; an antimitotic-antibiotic compound. From Klebsiella pneumoniae.
   5341..5457    +  CDS            CmR (fragment): chloramphenicol acetyltransferase; cat; confers resistance to chloramphenicol
>Addgene plasmid #133345 | pBXMCS-2 Pconstitutive-sgRNA(Sth3)_blaA | addgene full sequence | sequence record 269538 | Addgene NGS Result
CAAATAAAACGAAAGGCTCAGTCGAAAGACTGGGCCTTTCGTTTTATCTGTTGTTTGTCGCTGCAGCCAG
CCGTGGTCGGGCAGCAGGTAGAAGGCGCCCTCGTCCTGATCCTCGCCCGAAACCTCCAGCCCCCGGTCGA
TGGCTTCGACGACATAGCCGGCCGCGCGGCAGGTGTCGGTGAGCGCGGCCAGCAGGGCGGCTTCCTGGTC
AGGGGTCAGGTCGGTCATGGGCAAGAGGTCCAGGTCGTGGTTTGTCGGCGGCTTCTAGCATGGACCGCCC
GCGCCCGTGAGGCCGAGGATTTCGCGCTGGTCAGACAACCTACTTGCCGTCCCCACATGTTAGCGCTACC
AAGTGCCGACCAGGATCAGGCGCTTCATGGTTTTAGAGCTGTGAAAACAGCGAGTTAAAATAAGGCTTAG
TCCGTACTCAACTTGAAAAGGTGGCACCGATTCGGTGTTTTTTTTTTTTTGATAAAACGAAAGGCCCAGT
CTTTCGACTGAGCCTTTCGTTTTATAAACGGGTCTTGAGGGGTTTTTTAAGCTTCTGCAGCTGGATCCAT
GGATATCTAGATTTCCGCAAAATAAAAAAGGGGACCTCTAGGGTCCCCAATTAATTAGCTAAAGCCGCTA
GCCCATGGGAATTCCTGCAGCCCGGGGGATCCACTAGTTCTAGAGCGGCCGCCACCGCGGTGGAGCTCCA
ATTCGCCCTATAGTGAGTCGTATTACGCGCGCTCACTGGCCGTCGTTTTACAACGTCGTGACTGGGAAAA
CCCTGGCGTTACCCAACTTAATCGCCTTGCAGCACATCCCCCTTTCGCCAGCTGGCGTAATAGCGAAGAG
GCCCGCACCGATCGCCCTTCCCAACAGTTGCGCAGCCTGAATGGCGAATGGAAATTGTAAGCGTTAATAT
TTTGTTAAAATTCGCGTTAAATTTTTGTTAAATCAGCTCATTTTTTAACCAATAGGCCGTACTGCGATGA
GTGGCAGGGCGGGGCGTAATTTTTTTAAGGCAGTTATTGGTGCCCTTAAACGCCTGGTTGCTACGCCTGA
ATAAGTGATAATAAGCGGATGAATGGCAGAAATTCGAAAGCAAATTCGACCCGGTCGTCGGTTCAGGGCA
GGGTCGTTAAATAGCCGCTTATGTCTATTGCTGGTTTACCGGTTTATTGACTACCGGAAGCAGTGTGACC
GTGTGCTTCTCAAATGCCTGAGGCCAGTTTGCTCAGGCTCTCCCCGTGGAGGTAATAATTGACGATATGA
TCATTTATTCTGCCTCCCAGAGCCTGATAAAAACGGTGAATCCGTTAGCGAGGTGCCGCCGGCTTCCATT
CAGGTCGAGGTGGCCCGGCTCCATGCACCGCGACGCAACGCGGGGAGGCAGACAAGGTATAGGGCGGCGA
GGCGGCTACAGCCGATAGTCTGGAACAGCGCACTTACGGGTTGCTGCGCAACCCAAGTGCTACCGGCGCG
GCAGCGTGACCCGTGTCGGCGGCTCCAACGGCTCGCCATCGTCCAGAAAACACGGCTCATCGGGCATCGG
CAGGCGCTGCTGCCCGCGCCGTTCCCATTCCTCCGTTTCGGTCAAGGCTGGCAGGTCTGGTTCCATGCCC
GGAATGCCGGGCTGGCTGGGCGGCTCCTCGCCGGGGCCGGTCGGTAGTTGCTGCTCGCCCGGATACAGGG
TCGGGATGCGGCGCAGGTCGCCATGCCCCAACAGCGATTCGTCCTGGTCGTCGTGATCAACCACCACGGC
GGCACTGAACACCGACAGGCGCAACTGGTCGCGGGGCTGGCCCCACGCCACGCGGTCATTGACCACGTAG
GCCGACACGGTGCCGGGGCCGTTGAGCTTCACGACGGAGATCCAGCGCTCGGCCACCAAGTCCTTGACTG
CGTATTGGACCGTCCGCAAAGAACGTCCGATGAGCTTGGAAAGTGTCTTCTGGCTGACCACCACGGCGTT
CTGGTGGCCCATCTGCGCCACGAGGTGATGCAGCAGCATTGCCGCCGTGGGTTTCCTCGCAATAAGCCCG
GCCCACGCCTCATGCGCTTTGCGTTCCGTTTGCACCCAGTGACCGGGCTTGTTCTTGGCTTGAATGCCGA
TTTCTCTGGACTGCGTGGCCATGCTTATCTCCATGCGGTAGGGGTGCCGCACGGTTGCGGCACCATGCGC
AATCAGCTGCAACTTTTCGGCAGCGCGACAACAATTATGCGTTGCGTAAAAGTGGCAGTCAATTACATAT
TTTCTTTAACCTACGCAATGAGCTATTGCGGGGGGTGCCGCAATGAGCTGTTGCGTACCCCCCTTTTTTA
AGTTGTTGATTTTTAAGTCTTTCGCATTTCGCCCTATATCTAGTTCTTTGGTGCCCAAAGAAGGGCACCC
CTGCGGGGTTCCCCCACGCCTTCGGCGCGGCTCCCCCTCCGGCAAAAAGTGGCCCCTCCGGGGCTTGTTG
ATCGACTGCGCGGCCTTCGGCCTTGCCCAAGGTGGCGCTGCCCCCTTGGAACCCCCGCACTCGCCGCCGT
GAGGCTCGGGGGGCAGGCGGGCGGGCTTCGCCCTTCGACTGCCCCCACTCGCATAGGCTTGGGTCGTTCC
AGGCGCGTCAAGGCCAAGCCGCTGCGCGGTCGCTGCGCGAGCCTTGACCCGCCTTCCACTTGGTGTCCAA
CCGGCAAGCGAAGCGCGCAGGCCGCAGGCCGGATGCTTTTCCCCAGAGAAAATTAAAAAAATTGATGGGG
CAAGGCCGCAGGCCGCGCAGTTGGAGCCGGTGGGTATGTGGTCGAAGGCTGGGTAGCCGGTGGGCAATCC
CTGTGGTCAAGCTCGTGGGCAGGCGCAGCCTGTCCATCAGCTTGTCCAGCAGGGTTGTCCACGTGCCGAG
CGAAGCGAGCCAGCCGGTGGCCGCTCGCGGCCATCGTCCACATATCCACGGGCTGGCAAGGGAGCGCAGC
GACCGCGCAGGGCGAAGCCCGGAGAGCAAGCCCGTAGGGCGCCGCAGCCGCCGTAGGCGGTCATGACTTT
GCGAAGCAAAGTCTAGTGAGTATACTCAAGCATTGAGTGGCCCGCCGGAGGCACCGCCTTGCGCTGCCCC
CGTCGAGCCGGTTGGACACCAAAAGGGAGGGGCAGGCATGGCGGCATACGCGATCATGCGATGCAAGAAG
CTGGCGAAAATGTGCAACGTGGCGGCCAGTCTCAAGCACGCCTACCGCGAGCGCGAGACGCCCAACGCTG
ACGCCAGCAGGACGCCAGAGAACGAGCACTGGGCGGCCAGCAGCACCGATGAAGCGATGGGCCGACTGCG
CGAGTTGCTGCCAGAGAAGCGGCGCAAGGACGCTGTGTTGGCGGTCGAGTACGTCATGACGGCCAGCCCG
GAATGGTGGAAGTCGGCCAGCCAAGAACAGCAGGCGGCGTTCTTCGAGAAGGCGCACAAGTGGCTGGCGG
ACAAGTACGGGGCGGATCGCATCGTGACGGCCAGCATCCACCGTGACGAAACAAGCCCGCACATGACCGC
GTTCGTGGTGCCGCTGACGCAGGACGGCAGGCTGTCGGCCAAGGAGTTCATCGGCAACAAAGCGCAGATG
ACCCGCGACCAGACCACGTTTGCGGCCGCTGTGGCCGATCTAGGGCTGCAACGGGGCATCGAGGGCAGCA
AGGCACGTCACACGCGCATTCAGGCGTTCTACGAGGCCCTGGAGCGGCCACCAGTGGGCCACGTCACCAT
CAGCCCGCAAGCGGTCGAGCCACGCGCCTATGCACCGCAGGGATTGGCCGAAAAGCTGGGAATCTCAAAG
CGCGTTGAGACGCCGGAAGCCGTGGCCGACCGGCTGACAAAAGCGGTTCGGCAGGGGTATGAGCCTGCCC
TACAGGCCGCCGCAGGAGCGCGTGAGATGCGCAAGAAGGCCGATCAAGCCCAAGAGACGGCCCGAGACCT
TCGGGAGCGCCTGAAGCCCGTTCTGGACGCCCTGGGGCCGTTGAATCGGGATATGCAGGCCAAGGCCGCC
GCGATCATCAAGGCCGTGGGCGAAAAGCTGCTGACGGAACAGCGGGAAGTCCAGCGCCAGAAACAGGCCC
AGCGCCAGCAGGAACGCGGGCGCGCACATTTCCCCGAAAAGTGCCACCTGGGATGAATGTCAGCTACTGG
GCTATCTGGACAAGGGAAAACGCAAGCGCAAAGAGAAAGCAGGTAGCTTGCAGTGGGCTTACATGGCGAT
AGCTAGACTGGGCGGTTTTATGGACAGCAAGCGAACCGGAATTGCCAGCTGGGGCGCCCTCTGGTAAGGT
TGGGAAGCCCTGCAAAGTAAACTGGATGGCTTTCTTGCCGCCAAGGATCTGATGGCGCAGGGGATCAAGA
TCTGATCAAGAGACAGGATGAGGATCGTTTCGCATGATTGAACAAGATGGATTGCACGCAGGTTCTCCGG
CCGCTTGGGTGGAGAGGCTATTCGGCTATGACTGGGCACAACAGACAATCGGCTGCTCTGATGCCGCCGT
GTTCCGGCTGTCAGCGCAGGGGCGCCCGGTTCTTTTTGTCAAGACCGACCTGTCCGGTGCCCTGAATGAA
CTGCAGGACGAGGCAGCGCGGCTATCGTGGCTGGCCACGACGGGCGTTCCTTGCGCAGCTGTGCTCGACG
TTGTCACTGAAGCGGGAAGGGACTGGCTGCTATTGGGCGAAGTGCCGGGGCAGGATCTCCTGTCATCTCA
CCTTGCTCCTGCCGAGAAAGTATCCATCATGGCTGATGCAATGCGGCGGCTGCATACGCTTGATCCGGCT
ACCTGCCCATTCGACCACCAAGCGAAACATCGCATCGAGCGAGCACGTACTCGGATGGAAGCCGGTCTTG
TCGATCAGGATGATCTGGACGAAGAGCATCAGGGGCTCGCGCCAGCCGAACTGTTCGCCAGGCTCAAGGC
GCGCATGCCCGACGGCGAGGATCTCGTCGTGACCCATGGCGATGCCTGCTTGCCGAATATCATGGTGGAA
AATGGCCGCTTTTCTGGATTCATCGACTGTGGCCGGCTGGGTGTGGCGGACCGCTATCAGGACATAGCGT
TGGCTACCCGTGATATTGCTGAAGAGCTTGGCGGCGAATGGGCTGACCGCTTCCTCGTGCTTTACGGTAT
CGCCGCTCCCGATTCGCAGCGCATCGCCTTCTATCGCCTTCTTGACGAGTTCTTCTGAGCGGGACTCTGG
GGTTCGAAATGACCGACCAAGCGACGCCCAACCTGCCATCACGAGATTTCGATTCCACCGCCGCCTTCTA
TGAAAGGTTGGGCTTCGGAATCGTTTTCCGGGACGCCGGCTGGATGATCCTCCAGCGCGGGGATCTCATG
CTGGAGTTCTTCGCCCACCCCCATGGGCAAATATTATACGCAAGGCGACAAGGTGCTGATGCCGCTGGCG
ATTCAGGTTCATCATGCCGTTTGTGATGGCTTCCATGTCGGCAGAATGCTTAATGAATTACAACAGTTTT
TATATAAGCTTTCAGTCGGCGCGAATGCTCCACGCCGCGCCCAGCGGCGCGGATC
