LOCUS       pBX_The3_sgRNA_b 5511 bp ds-DNA circular 01-OCT-2019
DEFINITION  synthetic circular DNA
ACCESSION   .
VERSION     .
KEYWORDS    pBX The3 BbsI
SOURCE      synthetic DNA construct
  ORGANISM  synthetic DNA construct
REFERENCE   1 (bases 1 to 5522)
  AUTHORS   MIT
  TITLE     Direct Submission
  JOURNAL   Exported Tuesday, Apr 19, 2016 from SnapGene 3.1.0
            http://www.snapgene.com
COMMENT
COMMENT     ApEinfo:methylated:1
FEATURES             Location/Qualifiers
     CDS             458..1252
                     /codon_start=1
                     /gene="aph(3')-II (or nptII)"
                     /product="aminoglycoside phosphotransferase from Tn5"
                     /note="NeoR/KanR"
                     /note="confers resistance to neomycin, kanamycin, and G418
                     (Geneticin(R))"
                     /translation="MIEQDGLHAGSPAAWVERLFGYDWAQQTIGCSDAAVFRLSAQGRP
                     VLFVKTDLSGALNELQDEAARLSWLATTGVPCAAVLDVVTEAGRDWLLLGEVPGQDLLS
                     SHLAPAEKVSIMADAMRRLHTLDPATCPFDHQAKHRIERARTRMEAGLVDQDDLDEEHQ
                     GLAPAELFARLKARMPDGEDLVVTHGDACLPNIMVENGRFSGFIDCGRLGVADRYQDIA
                     LATRDIAEELGGEWADRFLVLYGIAAPDSQRIAFYRLLDEFF"
                     /locus_tag="aminoglycoside phosphotransferase from Tn5"
                     /label=aminoglycoside phosphotransferase from Tn5
                     /ApEinfo_fwdcolor=#e9d024
                     /ApEinfo_revcolor=#e9d024
                     /ApEinfo_graphicformat=arrow_data {{0 1 2 0 0 -1} {} 0}
     width           5
     offset          0
     terminator      1600..1646
                     /note="rrnB T1 terminator"
                     /note="transcription terminator T1 from the E. coli rrnB
                     gene"
                     /locus_tag="rrnB T1 terminator"
                     /label=rrnB T1 terminator
                     /ApEinfo_fwdcolor=#9d1b1c
                     /ApEinfo_revcolor=#9d1b1c
                     /ApEinfo_graphicformat=arrow_data {{0 1 2 0 0 -1} {} 0}
     width           5
     offset          0
     misc_feature    1979..2064
                     /note="The3 sgRNA"
                     /locus_tag="The3 sgRNA"
                     /label=The3 sgRNA
                     /ApEinfo_fwdcolor=#7eff74
                     /ApEinfo_revcolor=#7eff74
                     /ApEinfo_graphicformat=arrow_data {{0 1 2 0 0 -1} {} 0}
     width           5
     offset          0
     terminator      2070..2113
                     /gene="Escherichia coli rrnB"
                     /note="rrnB T1 terminator"
                     /note="transcription terminator T1 from the E. coli rrnB
                     gene"
                     /locus_tag="Escherichia coli rrnB"
                     /label=Escherichia coli rrnB
                     /ApEinfo_fwdcolor=#9d1b1c
                     /ApEinfo_revcolor=#9d1b1c
                     /ApEinfo_graphicformat=arrow_data {{0 1 2 0 0 -1} {} 0}
     width           5
     offset          0
     primer_bind     complement(2256..2272)
                     /note="SK primer"
                     /note="common sequencing primer, one of multiple similar
                     variants"
                     /locus_tag="SK primer"
                     /label=SK primer
                     /ApEinfo_fwdcolor=#14c0bd
                     /ApEinfo_revcolor=#4ec02b
                     /ApEinfo_graphicformat=arrow_data {{0 1 2 0 0 -1} {} 0}
     width           5
     offset          0
     promoter        complement(2305..2323)
                     /note="T7 promoter"
                     /note="promoter for bacteriophage T7 RNA polymerase"
                     /locus_tag="T7 promoter"
                     /label=T7 promoter
                     /ApEinfo_fwdcolor=#346ee0
                     /ApEinfo_revcolor=#346ee0
                     /ApEinfo_graphicformat=arrow_data {{0 1 2 0 0 -1} {} 0}
     width           5
     offset          0
     primer_bind     complement(2333..2349)
                     /note="M13 fwd"
                     /note="common sequencing primer, one of multiple similar
                     variants"
                     /locus_tag="M13 fwd"
                     /label=M13 fwd
                     /ApEinfo_fwdcolor=#14c0bd
                     /ApEinfo_revcolor=#4ec02b
                     /ApEinfo_graphicformat=arrow_data {{0 1 2 0 0 -1} {} 0}
     width           5
     offset          0
     CDS             complement(3057..3719)
                     /codon_start=1
                     /product="replication protein for the broad-host-range
                     plasmid pBBR1 from Bordetella bronchiseptica"
                     /note="pBBR1 Rep"
                     /translation="MATQSREIGIQAKNKPGHWVQTERKAHEAWAGLIARKPTAAMLLH
                     HLVAQMGHQNAVVVSQKTLSKLIGRSLRTVQYAVKDLVAERWISVVKLNGPGTVSAYVV
                     NDRVAWGQPRDQLRLSVFSAAVVVDHDDQDESLLGHGDLRRIPTLYPGEQQLPTGPGEE
                     PPSQPGIPGMEPDLPALTETEEWERRGQQRLPMPDEPCFLDDGEPLEPPTRVTLPRR"
                     /locus_tag="replication protein for the broad-host-range
                     plasmid pBBR1 from Bordetella bronchiseptica"
                     /label=replication protein for the broad-host-range plasmid
                     pBBR1 from Bordetella bronchiseptica
                     /ApEinfo_fwdcolor=#e9d024
                     /ApEinfo_revcolor=#e9d024
                     /ApEinfo_graphicformat=arrow_data {{0 1 2 0 0 -1} {} 0}
     width           5
     offset          0
     rep_origin      3720..4489
                     /note="pBBR1 oriV"
                     /note="replication origin of the broad-host-range plasmid
                     pBBR1 from Bordetella bronchiseptica; requires the pBBR1
                     Rep protein for replication"
                     /locus_tag="pBBR1 oriV"
                     /label=pBBR1 oriV
                     /ApEinfo_fwdcolor=#999999
                     /ApEinfo_revcolor=#999999
                     /ApEinfo_graphicformat=arrow_data {{0 1 2 0 0 -1} {} 0}
     width           5
     offset          0
     misc_feature    1661..1958
                     /label=pxyl
                     /ApEinfo_fwdcolor=#808000
                     /ApEinfo_revcolor=green
                     /ApEinfo_graphicformat=arrow_data {{0 1 2 0 0 -1} {} 0}
     width           5
     offset          0
     misc_feature    complement(1959..1978)
                     /label=full_guide1
                     /ApEinfo_fwdcolor=cyan
                     /ApEinfo_revcolor=#00ffff
                     /ApEinfo_graphicformat=arrow_data {{0 1 2 0 0 -1} {} 0}
     width           5
     offset          0
ORIGIN
        1 accttcggga gcgcctgaag cccgttctgg acgccctggg gccgttgaat cgggatatgc
       61 aggccaaggc cgccgcgatc atcaaggccg tgggcgaaaa gctgctgacg gaacagcggg
      121 aagtccagcg ccagaaacag gcccagcgcc agcaggaacg cgggcgcgca catttccccg
      181 aaaagtgcca cctgggatga atgtcagcta ctgggctatc tggacaaggg aaaacgcaag
      241 cgcaaagaga aagcaggtag cttgcagtgg gcttacatgg cgatagctag actgggcggt
      301 tttatggaca gcaagcgaac cggaattgcc agctggggcg ccctctggta aggttgggaa
      361 gccctgcaaa gtaaactgga tggctttctt gccgccaagg atctgatggc gcaggggatc
      421 aagatctgat caagagacag gatgaggatc gtttcgcatg attgaacaag atggattgca
      481 cgcaggttct ccggccgctt gggtggagag gctattcggc tatgactggg cacaacagac
      541 aatcggctgc tctgatgccg ccgtgttccg gctgtcagcg caggggcgcc cggttctttt
      601 tgtcaagacc gacctgtccg gtgccctgaa tgaactgcag gacgaggcag cgcggctatc
      661 gtggctggcc acgacgggcg ttccttgcgc agctgtgctc gacgttgtca ctgaagcggg
      721 aagggactgg ctgctattgg gcgaagtgcc ggggcaggat ctcctgtcat ctcaccttgc
      781 tcctgccgag aaagtatcca tcatggctga tgcaatgcgg cggctgcata cgcttgatcc
      841 ggctacctgc ccattcgacc accaagcgaa acatcgcatc gagcgagcac gtactcggat
      901 ggaagccggt cttgtcgatc aggatgatct ggacgaagag catcaggggc tcgcgccagc
      961 cgaactgttc gccaggctca aggcgcgcat gcccgacggc gaggatctcg tcgtgaccca
     1021 tggcgatgcc tgcttgccga atatcatggt ggaaaatggc cgcttttctg gattcatcga
     1081 ctgtggccgg ctgggtgtgg cggaccgcta tcaggacata gcgttggcta cccgtgatat
     1141 tgctgaagag cttggcggcg aatgggctga ccgcttcctc gtgctttacg gtatcgccgc
     1201 tcccgattcg cagcgcatcg ccttctatcg ccttcttgac gagttcttct gagcgggact
     1261 ctggggttcg aaatgaccga ccaagcgacg cccaacctgc catcacgaga tttcgattcc
     1321 accgccgcct tctatgaaag gttgggcttc ggaatcgttt tccgggacgc cggctggatg
     1381 atcctccagc gcggggatct catgctggag ttcttcgccc acccccatgg gcaaatatta
     1441 tacgcaaggc gacaaggtgc tgatgccgct ggcgattcag gttcatcatg ccgtttgtga
     1501 tggcttccat gtcggcagaa tgcttaatga attacaacag tttttatata agctttcagt
     1561 cggcgcgaat gctccacgcc gcgcccagcg gcgcggatcc aaataaaacg aaaggctcag
     1621 tcgaaagact gggcctttcg ttttatctgt tgtttgtcgc tgcagccagc cgtggtcggg
     1681 cagcaggtag aaggcgccct cgtcctgatc ctcgcccgaa acctccagcc cccggtcgat
     1741 ggcttcgacg acatagccgg ccgcgcggca ggtgtcggtg agcgcggcca gcagggcggc
     1801 ttcctggtca ggggtcaggt cggtcatggg caagaggtcc aggtcgtggt ttgtcggcgg
     1861 cttctagcat ggaccgcccg cgcccgtgag gccgaggatt tcgcgctggt cagacaacct
     1921 acttgccgtc cccacatgtt agcgctacca agtgccgaCC AGGATCAGGC GCTTCATGgt
     1981 tttagagctg tgaaaacagc gagttaaaat aaggcttagt ccgtactcaa cttgaaaagg
     2041 tggcaccgat tcggtgtttt ttttttttga taaaacgaaa ggcccagtct ttcgactgag
     2101 cctttcgttt tataaacggg tcttgagggg ttttttaagc ttctgcagct ggatccatgg
     2161 atatctagat ttccgcaaaa taaaaaaggg gacctctagg gtccccaatt aattagctaa
     2221 agccgctagc ccatgggaat tcctgcagcc cgggggatcc actagttcta gagcggccgc
     2281 caccgcggtg gagctccaat tcgccctata gtgagtcgta ttacgcgcgc tcactggccg
     2341 tcgttttaca acgtcgtgac tgggaaaacc ctggcgttac ccaacttaat cgccttgcag
     2401 cacatccccc tttcgccagc tggcgtaata gcgaagaggc ccgcaccgat cgcccttccc
     2461 aacagttgcg cagcctgaat ggcgaatgga aattgtaagc gttaatattt tgttaaaatt
     2521 cgcgttaaat ttttgttaaa tcagctcatt ttttaaccaa taggccgtac tgcgatgagt
     2581 ggcagggcgg ggcgtaattt ttttaaggca gttattggtg cccttaaacg cctggtgcta
     2641 cgcctgaata agtgataata agcggatgaa tggcagaaat tcgaaagcaa attcgacccg
     2701 gtcgtcggtt cagggcaggg tcgttaaata gccgcttatg tctattgctg gtttaccggt
     2761 ttattgacta ccggaagcag tgtgaccgtg tgcttctcaa atgcctgagg ccagtttgct
     2821 caggctctcc ccgtggaggt aataattgac gatatgatca tttattctgc ctcccagagc
     2881 ctgataaaaa cggtgaatcc gttagcgagg tgccgccggc ttccattcag gtcgaggtgg
     2941 cccggctcca tgcaccgcga cgcaacgcgg ggaggcagac aaggtatagg gcggcgaggc
     3001 ggctacagcc gatagtctgg aacagcgcac ttacgggttg ctgcgcaacc caagtgctac
     3061 cggcgcggca gcgtgacccg tgtcggcggc tccaacggct cgccatcgtc cagaaaacac
     3121 ggctcatcgg gcatcggcag gcgctgctgc ccgcgccgtt cccattcctc cgtttcggtc
     3181 aaggctggca ggtctggttc catgcccgga atgccgggct ggctgggcgg ctcctcgccg
     3241 gggccggtcg gtagttgctg ctcgcccgga tacagggtcg ggatgcggcg caggtcgcca
     3301 tgccccaaca gcgattcgtc ctggtcgtcg tgatcaacca ccacggcggc actgaacacc
     3361 gacaggcgca actggtcgcg gggctggccc cacgccacgc ggtcattgac cacgtaggcc
     3421 gacacggtgc cggggccgtt gagcttcacg acggagatcc agcgctcggc caccaagtcc
     3481 ttgactgcgt attggaccgt ccgcaaagaa cgtccgatga gcttggaaag tgttttctgg
     3541 ctgaccacca cggcgttctg gtggcccatc tgcgccacga ggtgatgcag cagcattgcc
     3601 gccgtgggtt tcctcgcaat aagcccggcc cacgcctcat gcgctttgcg ttccgtttgc
     3661 acccagtgac cgggcttgtt cttggcttga atgccgattt ctctggactg cgtggccatg
     3721 cttatctcca tgcggtaggg tgccgcacgg ttgcggcacc atgcgcaatc agctgcaact
     3781 tttcggcagc gcgacaacaa ttatgcgttg cgtaaaagtg gcagtcaatt acagattttc
     3841 tttaacctac gcaatgagct attgcggggg gtgccgcaat gagctgttgc gtacccccct
     3901 tttttaagtt gttgattttt aagtctttcg catttcgccc tatatctagt tctttggtgc
     3961 ccaaagaagg gcacccctgc ggggttcccc cacgccttcg gcgcggctcc ccctccggca
     4021 aaaagtggcc cctccggggc ttgttgatcg actgcgcggc cttcggcctt gcccaaggtg
     4081 gcgctgcccc cttggaaccc ccgcactcgc cgccgtgagg ctcggggggc aggcgggcgg
     4141 gcttcgcctt cgactgcccc cactcgcata ggcttgggtc gttccaggcg cgtcaaggcc
     4201 aagccgctgc gcggtcgctg cgcgagcctt gacccgcctt ccacttggtg tccaaccggc
     4261 aagcgaagcg cgcaggccgc aggccggagg cttttcccca gagaaaatta aaaaaattga
     4321 tggggcaagg ccgcaggccg cgcagttgga gccggtgggt atgtggtcga aggctgggta
     4381 gccggtgggc aatccctgtg gtcaagctcg tgggcaggcg cagcctgtcc atcagcttgt
     4441 ccagcagggt tgtccacggg ccgagcgaag cgagccagcc ggtggccgct cgcggccatc
     4501 gtccacatat ccacgggctg gcaagggagc gcagcgaccg cgcagggcga agcccggaga
     4561 gcaagcccgt agggcgccgc agccgccgta ggcggtcacg actttgcgaa gcaaagtcta
     4621 gtgagtatac tcaagcattg agtggcccgc cggaggcacc gccttgcgct gcccccgtcg
     4681 agccggttgg acaccaaaag ggaggggcag gcatggcggc atacgcgatc atgcgatgca
     4741 agaagctggc gaaaatgggc aacgtggcgg ccagtctcaa gcacgcctac cgcgagcgcg
     4801 agacgcccaa cgctgacgcc agcaggacgc cagagaacga gcactgggcg gccagcagca
     4861 ccgatgaagc gatgggccga ctgcgcgagt tgctgccaga gaagcggcgc aaggacgctg
     4921 tgttggcggt cgagtacgtc atgacggcca gcccggaatg gtggaagtcg gccagccaag
     4981 aacagcaggc ggcgttcttc gagaaggcgc acaagtggct ggcggacaag tacggggcgg
     5041 atcgcatcgt gacggccagc atccaccgtg acgaaaccag cccgcacatg accgcgttcg
     5101 tggtgccgct gacgcaggac ggcaggctgt cggccaagga gttcatcggc aacaaagcgc
     5161 agatgacccg cgaccagacc acgtttgcgg ccgctgtggc cgatctaggg ctgcaacggg
     5221 gcatcgaggg cagcaaggca cgtcacacgc gcattcaggc gttctacgag gccctggagc
     5281 ggccaccagt gggccacgtc accatcagcc cgcaagcggt cgagccacgc gcctatgcac
     5341 cgcagggatt ggccgaaaag ctgggaatct caaagcgcgt tgagacgccg gaagccgtgg
     5401 ccgaccggct gacaaaagcg gttcggcagg ggtatgagcc tgccctacag gccgccgcag
     5461 gagcgcgtga gatgcgcaag aaggccgatc aagcccaaga gacggcccga g
//
